>Addgene plasmid #142100 | TFORF2473 | addgene full sequence | sequence record 395709 | Addgene NGS Result
TTAATGTAGTCTTATGCAATACTCTTGTAGTCTTGCAACATGGTAACGATGAGTTAGCAACATGCCTTAC
AAGGAGAGAAAAAGCACCGTGCATGCCGATTGGTGGAAGTAAGGTGGTACGATCGTGCCTTATTAGGAAG
GCAACAGACGGGTCTGACATGGATTGGACGAACCACTGAATTGCCGCATTGCAGAGATATTGTATTTAAG
TGCCTAGCTCGATACATAAACGGGTCTCTCTGGTTAGACCAGATCTGAGCCTGGGAGCTCTCTGGCTAAC
TAGGGAACCCACTGCTTAAGCCTCAATAAAGCTTGCCTTGAGTGCTTCAAGTAGTGTGTGCCCGTCTGTT
GTGTGACTCTGGTAACTAGAGATCCCTCAGACCCTTTTAGTCAGTGTGGAAAATCTCTAGCAGTGGCGCC
CGAACAGGGACTTGAAAGCGAAAGGGAAACCAGAGGAGCTCTCTCGACGCAGGACTCGGCTTGCTGAAGC
GCGCACGGCAAGAGGCGAGGGGCGGCGACTGGTGAGTACGCCAAAAATTTTGACTAGCGGAGGCTAGAAG
GAGAGAGATGGGTGCGAGAGCGTCAGTATTAAGCGGGGGAGAATTAGATCGCGATGGGAAAAAATTCGGT
TAAGGCCAGGGGGAAAGAAAAAATATAAATTAAAACATATAGTATGGGCAAGCAGGGAGCTAGAACGATT
CGCAGTTAATCCTGGCCTGTTAGAAACATCAGAAGGCTGTAGACAAATACTGGGACAGCTACAACCATCC
CTTCAGACAGGATCAGAAGAACTTAGATCATTATATAATACAGTAGCAACCCTCTATTGTGTGCATCAAA
GGATAGAGATAAAAGACACCAAGGAAGCTTTAGACAAGATAGAGGAAGAGCAAAACAAAAGTAAGACCAC
CGCACAGCAAGCGGCCGCTGATCTTCAGACCTGGAGGAGGAGATATGAGGGACAATTGGAGAAGTGAATT
ATATAAATATAAAGTAGTAAAAATTGAACCATTAGGAGTAGCACCCACCAAGGCAAAGAGAAGAGTGGTG
CAGAGAGAAAAAAGAGCAGTGGGAATAGGAGCTTTGTTCCTTGGGTTCTTGGGAGCAGCAGGAAGCACTA
TGGGCGCAGCGTCAATGACGCTGACGGTACAGGCCAGACAATTATTGTCTGGTATAGTGCAGCAGCAGAA
CAATTTGCTGAGGGCTATTGAGGCGCAACAGCATCTGTTGCAACTCACAGTCTGGGGCATCAAGCAGCTC
CAGGCAAGAATCCTGGCTGTGGAAAGATACCTAAAGGATCAACAGCTCCTGGGGATTTGGGGTTGCTCTG
GAAAACTCATTTGCACCACTGCTGTGCCTTGGAATGCTAGTTGGAGTAATAAATCTCTGGAACAGATTTG
GAATCACACGACCTGGATGGAGTGGGACAGAGAAATTAACAATTACACAAGCTTAATACACTCCTTAATT
GAAGAATCGCAAAACCAGCAAGAAAAGAATGAACAAGAATTATTGGAATTAGATAAATGGGCAAGTTTGT
GGAATTGGTTTAACATAACAAATTGGCTGTGGTATATAAAATTATTCATAATGATAGTAGGAGGCTTGGT
AGGTTTAAGAATAGTTTTTGCTGTACTTTCTATAGTGAATAGAGTTAGGCAGGGATATTCACCATTATCG
TTTCAGACCCACCTCCCAACCCCGAGGGGACCCATGCATTGCATCTCAATTAGTCAGCAACCAGGTGTGG
AAAGTCCCCAGGCTCCCCAGCAGGCAGAAGTATGCAAAGCATGCGTCTCAATTAGTCAGCAACCATAGTC
CCGCCCCTAACTCCGCCCATCCCGCCCCTAACTCCGCCCAGTTCCGCCCATTCTCCGCCCCATGGCTGAC
TAATTTTTTTTATTTATGCAGAGGCCGAGGCCGCCTCGGCCTCTGAGCTATTCCAGAAGTAGTGAGGAGG
CTTTTTTGGAGGCCTAGGCTTTTGCAAAAAGCTTTCTAGAGGTACCACCGGAGCTTACCATGACCGAGTA
CAAGCCCACGGTGCGCCTCGCCACCCGCGACGACGTCCCCAGGGCCGTACGCACCCTCGCCGCCGCGTTC
GCCGACTACCCCGCCACGCGCCACACCGTCGATCCGGACCGCCACATCGAGCGGGTCACCGAGCTGCAAG
AACTCTTCCTCACGCGCGTCGGGCTCGACATCGGCAAGGTGTGGGTCGCGGACGACGGCGCCGCCGTGGC
GGTCTGGACCACGCCGGAGAGCGTCGAAGCGGGGGCGGTGTTCGCCGAGATCGGCCCGCGCATGGCCGAG
TTGAGCGGTTCCCGGCTGGCCGCGCAGCAACAGATGGAAGGCCTCCTGGCGCCGCACCGGCCCAAGGAGC
CCGCGTGGTTCCTGGCCACCGTCGGCGTCTCGCCCGACCACCAGGGCAAGGGTCTGGGCAGCGCCGTCGT
GCTCCCCGGAGTGGAGGCGGCCGAGCGCGCCGGGGTGCCCGCCTTCCTGGAGACCTCCGCGCCCCGCAAC
CTCCCCTTCTACGAGCGGCTCGGCTTCACCGTCACCGCCGACGTCGAGGTGCCCGAAGGACCGCGCACCT
GGTGCATGACCCGCAAGCCCGGTGCCAGTTAACGAATTCTAGATCTTGAGACAAATGGCAGTATTCATCC
ACAATTTTAAAAGAAAAGGGGGGATTGGGGGGTACAGTGCAGGGGAAAGAATAGTAGACATAATAGCAAC
AGACATACAAACTAAAGAATTACAAAAACAAATTACAAAAATTCAAAATTTTCGGGTTTATTACAGGGAC
AGCAGAGATCCACTTTGGCGCCGGCTCGAGGCCTGCAGGTGCAAAGATGGATAAAGTTTTAAACAGAGAG
GAATCTTTGCAGCTAATGGACCTTCTAGGTCTTGAAAGGAGTGGGAATTGGCTCCGGTGCCCGTCAGTGG
GCAGAGCGCACATCGCCCACAGTCCCCGAGAAGTTGGGGGGAGGGGTCGGCAATTGAACCGGTGCCTAGA
GAAGGTGGCGCGGGGTAAACTGGGAAAGTGATGTCGTGTACTGGCTCCGCCTTTTTCCCGAGGGTGGGGG
AGAACCGTATATAAGTGCAGTAGTCGCCGTGAACGTTCTTTTTCGCAACGGGTTTGCCGCCAGAACACAG
GTAAGTGCCGTGTGTGGTTCCCGCGGGCCTGGCCTCTTTACGGGTTATGGCCCTTGCGTGCCTTGAATTA
CTTCCACCTGGCTGCAGTACGTGATTCTTGATCCCGAGCTTCGGGTTGGAAGTGGGTGGGAGAGTTCGAG
GCCTTGCGCTTAAGGAGCCCCTTCGCCTCGTGCTTGAGTTGAGGCCTGGCCTGGGCGCTGGGGCCGCCGC
GTGCGAATCTGGTGGCACCTTCGCGCCTGTCTCGCTGCTTTCGATAAGTCTCTAGCCATTTAAAATTTTT
GATGACCTGCTGCGACGCTTTTTTTCTGGCAAGATAGTCTTGTAAATGCGGGCCAAGATCTGCACACTGG
TATTTCGGTTTTTGGGGCCGCGGGCGGCGACGGGGCCCGTGCGTCCCAGCGCACATGTTCGGCGAGGCGG
GGCCTGCGAGCGCGGCCACCGAGAATCGGACGGGGGTAGTCTCAAGCTGGCCGGCCTGCTCTGGTGCCTG
GCCTCGCGCCGCCGTGTATCGCCCCGCCCTGGGCGGCAAGGCTGGCCCGGTCGGCACCAGTTGCGTGAGC
GGAAAGATGGCCGCTTCCCGGCCCTGCTGCAGGGAGCTCAAAATGGAGGACGCGGCGCTCGGGAGAGCGG
GCGGGTGAGTCACCCACACAAAGGAAAAGGGCCTTTCCGTCCTCAGCCGTCGCTTCATGTGACTCCACGG
AGTACCGGGCGCCGTCCAGGCACCTCGATTAGTTCTCGAGCTTTTGGAGTACGTCGTCTTTAGGTTGGGG
GGAGGGGTTTTATGCGATGGAGTTTCCCCACACTGAGTGGGTGGAGACTGAAGTTAGGCCAGCTTGGCAC
TTGATGTAATTCTCCTTGGAATTTGCCCTTTTTGAGTTTGGATCTTGGTTCATTCTCAAGCCTCAGACAG
TGGTTCAAAGTTTTTTTCTTCCATTTCAGGTGTCGTGAGGCTAGCACCGCCACCATGAGCTCCCAAAGCC
ATCCAGATGGACTTTCTGGCCGAGACCAGCCAGTGGAGCTGCTGAATCCTGCCCGCGTGAACCACATGCC
CAGCACGGTGGATGTGGCCACGGCGCTGCCTCTGCAAGTGGCCCCCTCGGCAGTGCCCATGGACCTGCGC
CTGGACCACCAGTTCTCACTGCCTGTGGCAGAGCCGGCCCTGCGGGAGCAGCAGCTGCAGCAGGAGCTCC
TGGCGCTCAAGCAGAAGCAGCAGATCCAGAGGCAGATCCTCATCGCTGAGTTCCAGAGGCAGCACGAGCA
GCTCTCCCGGCAGCACGAGGCGCAGCTCCACGAGCACATCAAGCAACAACAGGAGATGCTGGCCATGAAG
CACCAGCAGGAGCTGCTGGAACACCAGCGGAAGCTGGAGAGGCACCGCCAGGAGCAGGAGCTGGAGAAGC
AGCACCGGGAGCAGAAGCTGCAGCAGCTCAAGAACAAGGAGAAGGGCAAAGAGAGTGCCGTGGCCAGCAC
AGAAGTGAAGATGAAGTTACAAGAATTTGTCCTCAATAAAAAGAAGGCGCTGGCCCACCGGAATCTGAAC
CACTGCATTTCCAGCGACCCTCGCTACTGGTACGGGAAAACGCAGCACAGTTCCCTTGACCAGAGTTCTC
CACCCCAGAGCGGAGTGTCGACCTCCTATAACCACCCGGTCCTGGGAATGTACGACGCCAAAGATGACTT
CCCTCTTAGGAAAACAGCTTCTGAACCGAATCTGAAATTACGGTCCAGGCTAAAGCAGAAAGTGGCCGAA
AGACGGAGCAGCCCCCTGTTACGCAGGAAAGACGGGCCAGTGGTCACTGCTCTAAAAAAGCGTCCGTTGG
ATGTCACAGACTCCGCGTGCAGCAGCGCCCCAGGCTCCGGACCCAGCTCACCCAACAACAGCTCCGGGAG
CGTCAGCGCGGAGAACGGTATCGCGCCCGCCGTCCCCAGCATCCCGGCGGAGACGAGTTTGGCGCACAGA
CTTGTGGCACGAGAAGGCTCGGCCGCTCCACTTCCCCTCTACACATCGCCATCCTTGCCCAACATCACGC
TGGGCCTGCCTGCCACCGGCCCCTCTGCGGGCACGGCGGGCCAGCAGGACGCCGAGAGACTCACCCTTCC
CGCCCTCCAGCAGAGGCTCTCCCTTTTCCCCGGCACCCACCTCACTCCCTACCTGAGCACCTCGCCCTTG
GAGCGGGACGGAGGGGCAGCGCACAGCCCTCTTCTGCAGCACATGGTCTTACTGGAGCAGCCGCCGGCAC
AAGCACCCCTCGTCACAGGCCTGGGAGCACTGCCCCTCCACGCACAGTCCTTGGTTGGTGCAGACCGGGT
GTCCCCCTCCATCCACAAGCTGCGGCAGCACCGCCCACTGGGGCGGACCCAGTCGGCCCCGCTGCCCCAG
AACGCCCAGGCTCTGCAGCACCTGGTCATCCAGCAGCAGCATCAGCAGTTTCTGGAGAAACACAAGCAGC
AGTTCCAGCAGCAGCAACTGCAGATGAACAAGATCATCCCCAAGCCAAGCGAGCCAGCCCGGCAGCCGGA
GAGCCACCCGGAGGAGACGGAGGAGGAGCTCCGTGAGCACCAGGCTCTGCTGGACGAGCCCTACCTGGAC
CGGCTGCCGGGGCAGAAGGAGGCGCACGCACAGGCCGGCGTGCAGGTGAAGCAGGAGCCCATTGAGAGCG
ATGAGGAAGAGGCAGAGCCCCCACGGGAGGTGGAGCCGGGCCAGCGCCAGCCCAGTGAGCAGGAGCTGCT
CTTCAGACAGCAAGCCCTCCTGCTGGAGCAGCAGCGGATCCACCAGCTGAGGAACTACCAGGCGTCCATG
GAGGCCGCCGGCATCCCCGTGTCCTTCGGCGGCCACAGGCCTCTGTCCCGGGCGCAGTCCTCACCCGCGT
CTGCCACCTTCCCCGTGTCTGTGCAGGAGCCCCCCACCAAGCCGAGGTTCACGACAGGCCTCGTGTATGA
CACGCTGATGCTGAAGCACCAGTGCACCTGCGGGAGTAGCAGCAGCCACCCCGAGCACGCCGGGAGGATC
CAGAGCATCTGGTCCCGCCTGCAGGAGACGGGCCTCCGGGGCAAATGCGAGTGCATCCGCGGACGCAAGG
CCACCCTGGAGGAGCTACAGACGGTGCACTCGGAAGCCCACACCCTCCTGTATGGCACGAACCCCCTCAA
CCGGCAGAAACTGGACAGTAAGAAACTTCTAGGCTCGCTCGCCTCCGTGTTCGTCCGGCTCCCTTGCGGT
GGTGTTGGGGTGGACAGTGACACCATATGGAACGAGGTGCACTCGGCGGGGGCAGCCCGCCTGGCTGTGG
GCTGCGTGGTAGAGCTGGTCTTCAAGGTGGCCACAGGGGAGCTGAAGAATGGCTTTGCTGTGGTCCGCCC
CCCTGGACACCATGCGGAGGAGAGCACGCCCATGGGCTTTTGCTACTTCAACTCCGTGGCCGTGGCAGCC
AAGCTTCTGCAGCAGAGGTTGAGCGTGAGCAAGATCCTCATCGTGGACTGGGACGTGCACCATGGAAACG
GGACCCAGCAGGCTTTCTACAGCGACCCCAGCGTCCTGTACATGTCCCTCCACCGCTACGACGATGGGAA
CTTCTTCCCAGGCAGCGGGGCTCCTGATGAGGTGGGCACAGGGCCCGGCGTGGGTTTCAACGTCAACATG
GCTTTCACCGGCGGCCTGGACCCCCCCATGGGAGACGCTGAGTACTTGGCGGCCTTCAGAACGGTGGTCA
TGCCGATCGCCAGCGAGTTTGCCCCGGATGTGGTGCTGGTGTCATCAGGCTTCGATGCCGTGGAGGGCCA
CCCCACCCCTCTTGGGGGCTACAACCTCTCCGCCAGATGCTTCGGGTACCTGACGAAGCAGCTGATGGGC
CTGGCTGGCGGCCGGATTGTCCTGGCCCTCGAGGGAGGCCACGACCTGACCGCCATTTGCGACGCCTCGG
AAGCATGTGTTTCTGCCTTGCTGGGAAACGAGCTTGATCCTCTCCCAGAAAAGGTTTTACAGCAAAGACC
CAATGCAAACGCTGTCCGTTCCATGGAGAAAGTCATGGAGATCCACAGCAAGTACTGGCGCTGCCTGCAG
CGCACAACCTCCACAGCGGGGCGTTCTCTGATCGAGGCTCAGACTTGCGAGAACGAAGAAGCCGAGACGG
TCACCGCCATGGCCTCGCTGTCCGTGGGCGTGAAGCCCGCCGAAAAGAGACCAGATGAGGAGCCCATGGA
AGAGGAGCCGCCCCTGTAGTAATGAACTAGTCCGTAACTTGAAAGTATTTCGATTTCTTGGCTTTATATA
TCTTGTGGAAAGGACGACATCCGAGGTACGGTTGCAGCCGCACGCGTTAAGTCGACAATCAACCTCTGGA
TTACAAAATTTGTGAAAGATTGACTGGTATTCTTAACTATGTTGCTCCTTTTACGCTATGTGGATACGCT
GCTTTAATGCCTTTGTATCATGCTATTGCTTCCCGTATGGCTTTCATTTTCTCCTCCTTGTATAAATCCT
GGTTGCTGTCTCTTTATGAGGAGTTGTGGCCCGTTGTCAGGCAACGTGGCGTGGTGTGCACTGTGTTTGC
TGACGCAACCCCCACTGGTTGGGGCATTGCCACCACCTGTCAGCTCCTTTCCGGGACTTTCGCTTTCCCC
CTCCCTATTGCCACGGCGGAACTCATCGCCGCCTGCCTTGCCCGCTGCTGGACAGGGGCTCGGCTGTTGG
GCACTGACAATTCCGTGGTGTTGTCGGGGAAATCATCGTCCTTTCCTTGGCTGCTCGCCTGTGTTGCCAC
CTGGATTCTGCGCGGGACGTCCTTCTGCTACGTCCCTTCGGCCCTCAATCCAGCGGACCTTCCTTCCCGC
GGCCTGCTGCCGGCTCTGCGGCCTCTTCCGCGTCTTCGCCTTCGCCCTCAGACGAGTCGGATCTCCCTTT
GGGCCGCCTCCCCGCGTCGACTTTAAGACCAATGACTTACAAGGCAGCTGTAGATCTTAGCCACTTTTTA
AAAGAAAAGGGGGGACTGGAAGGGCTAATTCACTCCCAACGAAGACAAGATCTGCTTTTTGCTTGTACTG
GGTCTCTCTGGTTAGACCAGATCTGAGCCTGGGAGCTCTCTGGCTAACTAGGGAACCCACTGCTTAAGCC
TCAATAAAGCTTGCCTTGAGTGCTTCAAGTAGTGTGTGCCCGTCTGTTGTGTGACTCTGGTAACTAGAGA
TCCCTCAGACCCTTTTAGTCAGTGTGGAAAATCTCTAGCAGTACGTATAGTAGTTCATGTCATCTTATTA
TTCAGTATTTATAACTTGCAAAGAAATGAATATCAGAGAGTGAGAGGAACTTGTTTATTGCAGCTTATAA
TGGTTACAAATAAAGCAATAGCATCACAAATTTCACAAATAAAGCATTTTTTTCACTGCATTCTAGTTGT
GGTTTGTCCAAACTCATCAATGTATCTTATCATGTCTGGCTCTAGCTATCCCGCCCCTAACTCCGCCCAT
CCCGCCCCTAACTCCGCCCAGTTCCGCCCATTCTCCGCCCCATGGCTGACTAATTTTTTTTATTTATGCA
GAGGCCGAGGCCGCCTCGGCCTCTGAGCTATTCCAGAAGTAGTGAGGAGGCTTTTTTGGAGGCCTAGGGA
CGTACCCAATTCGCCCTATAGTGAGTCGTATTACGCGCGCTCACTGGCCGTCGTTTTACAACGTCGTGAC
TGGGAAAACCCTGGCGTTACCCAACTTAATCGCCTTGCAGCACATCCCCCTTTCGCCAGCTGGCGTAATA
GCGAAGAGGCCCGCACCGATCGCCCTTCCCAACAGTTGCGCAGCCTGAATGGCGAATGGG
[124 nt withheld, positions 8951-9074]
C
[91 nt withheld, positions 9076-9166]
A
[49 nt withheld, positions 9168-9216]
CCTTTGACGTTGGAGTCCACGTTCTTT
[37 nt withheld, positions 9244-9280]
ACCCTATCTCGGTCTATTCTTTTGATTTATAAGGGATTTTGCCGATTTCGGCCTATTGGTTAAAAAATGA
GCTGATTTAACAAAAATTTAACGCGAATTTTAACAAAATATTAACGCTTACAATTTAGGTGGCACTTTTC
GGGGAAATGTGCGCGGAACCCCTATTTGTTTATTTTTCTAAATACATTCAAATATGTATCCGCTCATGAG
ACAATAACCCTGATAAATGCTTCAATAATATTGAAAAAGGAAGAGTATGAGTATTCAACATTTCCGTGTC
GCCCTTATTCCCTTTTTTGCGGCATTTTGCCTTCCTGTTTTTGCTCACCCAGAAACGCTGGTGAAAGTAA
AAGATGCTGAAGATCAGTTGGGTGCACGAGTGGGTTACATCGAACTGGATCTCAACAGCGGTAAGATCCT
TGAGAGTTTTCGCCCCGAAGAACGTTTTCCAATGATGAGCACTTTTAAAGTTCTGCTATGTGGCGCGGTA
TTATCCCGTATTGACGCCGGGCAAGAGCAACTCGGTCGCCGCATACACTATTCTCAGAATGACTTGGTTG
AGTACTCACCAGTCACAGAAAAGCATCTTACGGATGGCATGACAGTAAGAGAATTATGCAGTGCTGCCAT
AACCATGAGTGATAACACTGCGGCCAACTTACTTCTGACAACGATCGGAGGACCGAAGGAGCTAACCGCT
TTTTTGCACAACATGGGGGATCATGTAACTCGCCTTGATCGTTGGGAACCGGAGCTGAATGAAGCCATAC
CAAACGACGAGCGTGACACCACGATGCCTGTAGCAATGGCAACAACGTTGCGCAAACTATTAACTGGCGA
ACTACTTACTCTAGCTTCCCGGCAACAATTAATAGACTGGATGGAGGCGGATAAAGTTGCAGGACCACTT
CTGCGCTCGGCCCTTCCGGCTGGCTGGTTTATTGCTGATAAATCTGGAGCCGGTGAGCGTGGGTCTCGCG
GTATCATTGCAGCACTGGGGCCAGATGGTAAGCCCTCCCGTATCGTAGTTATCTACACGACGGGGAGTCA
GGCAACTATGGATGAACGAAATAGACAGATCGCTGAGATAGGTGCCTCACTGATTAAGCATTGGTAACTG
TCAGACCAAGTTTACTCATATATACTTTAGATTGATTTAAAACTTCATTTTTAATTTAAAAGGATCTAGG
TGAAGATCCTTTTTGATAATCTCATGACCAAAATCCCTTAACGTGAGTTTTCGTTCCACTGAGCGTCAGA
CCCCGTAGAAAAGATCAAAGGATCTTCTTGAGATCCTTTTTTTCTGCGCGTAATCTGCTGCTTGCAAACA
AAAAAACCACCGCTACCAGCGGTGGTTTGTTTGCCGGATCAAGAGCTACCAACTCTTTTTCCGAAGGTAA
CTGGCTTCAGCAGAGCGCAGATACCAAATACTGTTCTTCTAGTGTAGCCGTAGTTAGGCCACCACTTCAA
GAACTCTGTAGCACCGCCTACATACCTCGCTCTGCTAATCCTGTTACCAGTGGCTGCTGCCAGTGGCGAT
AAGTCGTGTCTTACCGGGTTGGACTCAAGACGATAGTTACCGGATAAGGCGCAGCGGTCGGGCTGAACGG
GGGGTTCGTGCACACAGCCCAGCTTGGAGCGAACGACCTACACCGAACTGAGATACCTACAGCGTGAGCT
ATGAGAAAGCGCCACGCTTCCCGAAGGGAGAAAGGCGGACAGGTATCCGGTAAGCGGCAGGGTCGGAACA
GGAGAGCGCACGAGGGAGCTTCCAGGGGGAAACGCCTGGTATCTTTATAGTCCTGTCGGGTTTCGCCACC
TCTGACTTGAGCGTCGATTTTTGTGATGCTCGTCAGGGGGGCGGAGCCTATGGAAAAACGCCAGCAACGC
GGCCTTTTTACGGTTCCTGGCCTTTTGCTGGCCTTTTGCTCACATGTTCTTTCCTGCGTTATCCCCTGAT
TCTGTGGATAACCGTATTACCGCCTTTGAGTGAGCTGATACCGCTCGCCGCAGCCGAACGACCGAGCGCA
GCGAGTCAGTGAGCGAGGAAGCGGAAGAGCGCCCAATACGCAAACCGCCTCTCCCCGCGCGTTGGCCGAT
TCATTAATGCAGCTGGCACGACAGGTTTCCCGACTGGAAAGCGGGCAGTGAGCGCAACGCAATTAATGTG
AGTTAGCTCACTCATTAGGCACCCCAGGCTTTACACTTTATGCTTCCGGCTCGTATGTTGTGTGGAATTG
TGAGCGGATAACAATTTCACACAGGAAACAGCTATGACCATGATTACGCCAAGCGCGCAATTAACCCTCA
CTAAAGGGAACAAAAGCTGGAGCTGCAAGC
Features (pLannotate 1.2.2; 31 found; start..end, strand, type, name):
      5..231     +  promoter       RSV promoter: Rous sarcoma virus enhancer/promoter
    232..412     +  LTR            5' LTR (truncated): truncated 5' long terminal repeat (LTR) from HIV-1
    459..584     +  misc_feature   HIV-1 Ψ: packaging signal of human immunodeficiency virus type 1
    568..931     +  CDS            HIV-1 gag (fragment): gag protein from human immunodeficiency virus 1; gag
   1077..1310    +  misc_feature   RRE: The Rev response element (RRE) of HIV-1 allows for Rev-dependent mRNA export from the nucleus to the cytoplasm.
   1687..1713    +  CDS            Rev (fragment): human immunodeficiency virus 1 (HIV-1) Rev protein; rev; enhances nuclear export of unspliced and incompletely spliced viral mRNAs
   1720..1743    +  promoter       SV40 promoter (fragment): SV40 early promoter
   1744..1815    +  promoter       SV40 promoter (fragment): SV40 enhancer and early promoter
   1839..1974    +  rep_origin     SV40 ori: SV40 origin of replication
   2020..2616    +  CDS            PuroR (fragment): puromycin N-acetyltransferase; pac from Streptomyces; confers resistance to puromycin
   2665..2782    +  misc_feature   cPPT/CTS: central polypurine tract and central termination sequence of HIV-1
   2847..2913    +  CDS            small t antigen (fragment): SV40 (simian virus 40) small t antigen
   2920..4098    +  promoter       EF-1α promoter: strong constitutive promoter for human elongation factor EF-1α
   4115..7366    +  CDS            HDAC4: HDAC4_HUMAN - Also known as KIAA0288. Experimental evidence at protein level: Swiss-Prot protein existence level 1. Responsible for the deacetylation of lysine residues on the N-terminal part of the core histones (H2A, H2B, H3 and H4). Histone deacetylation gives a tag for epigenetic repression and plays an important role in transcriptional regulation, cell cycle progression and developmental events. Histone deacetylases act via the formation of large multiprotein complexes. Involved in muscle maturation via its interaction with the myocyte enhancer factors such as MEF2A, MEF2C and MEF2D. Invo
   7382..7435    +  promoter       U6 promoter (fragment): RNA polymerase III promoter for human U6 snRNA
   7477..8065    +  misc_feature   WPRE: woodchuck hepatitis virus posttranscriptional regulatory element
   8116..8135    +  misc_feature   cPPT/CTS (fragment): central polypurine tract and central termination sequence of HIV-1
   8137..8370    +  LTR            3' LTR (ΔU3): self-inactivating 3' long terminal repeat (LTR) from HIV-1
   8448..8569    +  polyA_signal   SV40 poly(A) signal: SV40 polyadenylation signal
   8609..8744    +  rep_origin     SV40 ori: SV40 origin of replication
   8765..8783    -  promoter       T7 promoter: promoter for bacteriophage T7 RNA polymerase
   8791..8946    +  CDS            lacZα (fragment): LacZα fragment of β-galactosidase; lacZ fragment
   8951..9379    +  rep_origin     f1 ori (sequence partly withheld): f1 bacteriophage origin of replication; arrow indicates direction of (+) strand synthesis
   9432..9536    +  promoter       AmpR promoter: bla
   9537..10397   +  CDS            AmpR: β-lactamase; bla; confers resistance to ampicillin, carbenicillin, and related antibiotics
  10568..11156   +  rep_origin     ori: high-copy-number ColE1/pMB1/pBR322/pUC origin of replication
  11339..11431   +  CDS            lacI (fragment): lac repressor; lacI; The lac repressor binds to the lac operator to inhibit transcription in E. coli. This inhibition can be relieved by adding lactose or isopropyl-β-D-thiogalactopyranoside (IPTG).
  11444..11465   +  protein_bind   CAP binding site: CAP binding activates transcription in the presence of cAMP. E. coli catabolite activator protein
  11480..11510   +  promoter       lac promoter: promoter for the E. coli lac operon
  11514..11536   +  protein_bind   lac operator (fragment): The lac repressor binds to the lac operator to inhibit transcription in E. coli. This inhibition can be relieved by adding lactose or isopropyl-β-D-thiogalactopyranoside (IPTG). lac repressor encoded by lacI
  11579..11597   +  promoter       T3 promoter: promoter for bacteriophage T3 RNA polymerase
