[The description below was written by a language model from this plasmid's Addgene catalogue record and pLannotate feature annotations shown in this document.]
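Description:
TFORF2473 is a lentiviral mammalian expression plasmid built on the pLX_TRC317 backbone and carrying the human HDAC4 open reading frame. It belongs to a barcoded collection of transcription factor ORF constructs. In bacteria it is maintained through a high-copy ColE1/pUC-type origin and selected with ampicillin via the β-lactamase gene. An f1 origin and remnants of a lac/lacZα cloning region flanked by T7 and T3 promoters are also present in the backbone. The depositor notes that the plasmid may recombine. This is a common concern with LTR-containing vectors.

The viral portion has a third-generation layout. An RSV promoter drives a truncated HIV-1 5' LTR, followed by the Ψ packaging signal with a partial gag sequence, the Rev response element, a cPPT/CTS element, and a self-inactivating ΔU3 3' LTR followed by an SV40 polyadenylation signal. Two expression units sit between the LTRs. An SV40 early promoter/origin drives puromycin N-acetyltransferase for selecting transduced cells. Downstream, the strong constitutive EF-1α promoter drives HDAC4, a histone deacetylase involved in transcriptional repression and known to interact with MEF2 factors. A WPRE after the ORF enhances transcript stability and expression.

According to the record, each construct in the collection carries a unique 24-bp barcode so that the ORF can be identified in pooled overexpression screens. The barcode is not annotated in the feature table, so its position is not stated. A short U6 promoter fragment annotated between the ORF and the WPRE appears to be a partial match rather than a functional element. The construct is intended for packaging into lentivirus to overexpress HDAC4 stably, for example in directed differentiation screens.
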