Addgene plasmid #142100: TFORF2473
Purpose: Lentiviral vector for overexpressing transcription factor ORFs with unique 24-bp barcodes. Barcodes facilitate identification of transcription factors in pooled screens.
Depositing lab: Feng Zhang. Depositing organization: Broad Institute. Publication: A transcription factor atlas of directed differentiation. Joung J, Ma S, Tay T, Geiger-Schuller KR, Kirchgatterer PC, Verdine VK, Guo B, Arias-Garcia MA, Allen WE, Singh A, Kuksenko O, Abudayyeh OO, Gootenberg JS, Fu Z, Macrae RK, Buenrostro JD, Regev A, Zhang F. Cell. 2023 Jan 5;186(1):209-229.e26. doi: 10.1016/j.cell.2022.11.026. PubMed 36608654.
Backbone
  Vector backbone: pLX_TRC317
  Backbone manufacturer: Broad Institute Genetic Perturbation Platform
  Backbone size w/o insert (bp): 8264
  Vector type: Mammalian Expression, Lentiviral
  Selectable markers: Puromycin
Growth in bacteria
  Bacterial resistance: Ampicillin, 100 μg/mL
  Growth temperature: 37°C
  Growth strain: NEB Stable
  Copy number: High Copy
Gene/Insert
  Gene/Insert name: HDAC4
  Species: H. sapiens (human)
  Insert size (bp): 3356
  Entrez Gene: HDAC4 (a.k.a. AHO3, BDMR, HA6116, HD4, HDAC-4, HDAC-A, HDACA, NEDCHF, NEDCHID)
  Promoter: EF1a
  Cloning method: Unknown
  Sequencing primers: 5′ GGGTGGAGACTGAAGTTAGGCCAG; 3′ CACATAGCGTAAAAGGAGCAACATAG
Terms and licenses: Academic/Nonprofit Terms; Industry Terms: Not Available to Industry
Depositor comments: NM_006037,ENST00000345617 . The transcription factor ORF portion of this plasmid was synthesized by Genewiz. Please test multiple small colonies in case of plasmid recombination. To make this collection available in a timely manner, a portion of this collection was not fully sequenced by Addgene. If an Addgene verified full plasmid sequence is not available, please contact us prior to placing an order to request the full sequence.
How to cite: TFORF2473 was a gift from Feng Zhang (Addgene plasmid # 142100 ; http://n2t.net/addgene:142100 ; RRID:Addgene_142100)
