>Addgene plasmid #142100 | TFORF2473 | depositor partial sequence | sequence record 278437 | Insert
ACCGCCACCATGAGCTCCCAAAGCCATCCAGATGGACTTTCTGGCCGAGACCAGCCAGTGGAGCTGCTGA
ATCCTGCCCGCGTGAACCACATGCCCAGCACGGTGGATGTGGCCACGGCGCTGCCTCTGCAAGTGGCCCC
CTCGGCAGTGCCCATGGACCTGCGCCTGGACCACCAGTTCTCACTGCCTGTGGCAGAGCCGGCCCTGCGG
GAGCAGCAGCTGCAGCAGGAGCTCCTGGCGCTCAAGCAGAAGCAGCAGATCCAGAGGCAGATCCTCATCG
CTGAGTTCCAGAGGCAGCACGAGCAGCTCTCCCGGCAGCACGAGGCGCAGCTCCACGAGCACATCAAGCA
ACAACAGGAGATGCTGGCCATGAAGCACCAGCAGGAGCTGCTGGAACACCAGCGGAAGCTGGAGAGGCAC
CGCCAGGAGCAGGAGCTGGAGAAGCAGCACCGGGAGCAGAAGCTGCAGCAGCTCAAGAACAAGGAGAAGG
GCAAAGAGAGTGCCGTGGCCAGCACAGAAGTGAAGATGAAGTTACAAGAATTTGTCCTCAATAAAAAGAA
GGCGCTGGCCCACCGGAATCTGAACCACTGCATTTCCAGCGACCCTCGCTACTGGTACGGGAAAACGCAG
CACAGTTCCCTTGACCAGAGTTCTCCACCCCAGAGCGGAGTGTCGACCTCCTATAACCACCCGGTCCTGG
GAATGTACGACGCCAAAGATGACTTCCCTCTTAGGAAAACAGCTTCTGAACCGAATCTGAAATTACGGTC
CAGGCTAAAGCAGAAAGTGGCCGAAAGACGGAGCAGCCCCCTGTTACGCAGGAAAGACGGGCCAGTGGTC
ACTGCTCTAAAAAAGCGTCCGTTGGATGTCACAGACTCCGCGTGCAGCAGCGCCCCAGGCTCCGGACCCA
GCTCACCCAACAACAGCTCCGGGAGCGTCAGCGCGGAGAACGGTATCGCGCCCGCCGTCCCCAGCATCCC
GGCGGAGACGAGTTTGGCGCACAGACTTGTGGCACGAGAAGGCTCGGCCGCTCCACTTCCCCTCTACACA
TCGCCATCCTTGCCCAACATCACGCTGGGCCTGCCTGCCACCGGCCCCTCTGCGGGCACGGCGGGCCAGC
AGGACGCCGAGAGACTCACCCTTCCCGCCCTCCAGCAGAGGCTCTCCCTTTTCCCCGGCACCCACCTCAC
TCCCTACCTGAGCACCTCGCCCTTGGAGCGGGACGGAGGGGCAGCGCACAGCCCTCTTCTGCAGCACATG
GTCTTACTGGAGCAGCCGCCGGCACAAGCACCCCTCGTCACAGGCCTGGGAGCACTGCCCCTCCACGCAC
AGTCCTTGGTTGGTGCAGACCGGGTGTCCCCCTCCATCCACAAGCTGCGGCAGCACCGCCCACTGGGGCG
GACCCAGTCGGCCCCGCTGCCCCAGAACGCCCAGGCTCTGCAGCACCTGGTCATCCAGCAGCAGCATCAG
CAGTTTCTGGAGAAACACAAGCAGCAGTTCCAGCAGCAGCAACTGCAGATGAACAAGATCATCCCCAAGC
CAAGCGAGCCAGCCCGGCAGCCGGAGAGCCACCCGGAGGAGACGGAGGAGGAGCTCCGTGAGCACCAGGC
TCTGCTGGACGAGCCCTACCTGGACCGGCTGCCGGGGCAGAAGGAGGCGCACGCACAGGCCGGCGTGCAG
GTGAAGCAGGAGCCCATTGAGAGCGATGAGGAAGAGGCAGAGCCCCCACGGGAGGTGGAGCCGGGCCAGC
GCCAGCCCAGTGAGCAGGAGCTGCTCTTCAGACAGCAAGCCCTCCTGCTGGAGCAGCAGCGGATCCACCA
GCTGAGGAACTACCAGGCGTCCATGGAGGCCGCCGGCATCCCCGTGTCCTTCGGCGGCCACAGGCCTCTG
TCCCGGGCGCAGTCCTCACCCGCGTCTGCCACCTTCCCCGTGTCTGTGCAGGAGCCCCCCACCAAGCCGA
GGTTCACGACAGGCCTCGTGTATGACACGCTGATGCTGAAGCACCAGTGCACCTGCGGGAGTAGCAGCAG
CCACCCCGAGCACGCCGGGAGGATCCAGAGCATCTGGTCCCGCCTGCAGGAGACGGGCCTCCGGGGCAAA
TGCGAGTGCATCCGCGGACGCAAGGCCACCCTGGAGGAGCTACAGACGGTGCACTCGGAAGCCCACACCC
TCCTGTATGGCACGAACCCCCTCAACCGGCAGAAACTGGACAGTAAGAAACTTCTAGGCTCGCTCGCCTC
CGTGTTCGTCCGGCTCCCTTGCGGTGGTGTTGGGGTGGACAGTGACACCATATGGAACGAGGTGCACTCG
GCGGGGGCAGCCCGCCTGGCTGTGGGCTGCGTGGTAGAGCTGGTCTTCAAGGTGGCCACAGGGGAGCTGA
AGAATGGCTTTGCTGTGGTCCGCCCCCCTGGACACCATGCGGAGGAGAGCACGCCCATGGGCTTTTGCTA
CTTCAACTCCGTGGCCGTGGCAGCCAAGCTTCTGCAGCAGAGGTTGAGCGTGAGCAAGATCCTCATCGTG
GACTGGGACGTGCACCATGGAAACGGGACCCAGCAGGCTTTCTACAGCGACCCCAGCGTCCTGTACATGT
CCCTCCACCGCTACGACGATGGGAACTTCTTCCCAGGCAGCGGGGCTCCTGATGAGGTGGGCACAGGGCC
CGGCGTGGGTTTCAACGTCAACATGGCTTTCACCGGCGGCCTGGACCCCCCCATGGGAGACGCTGAGTAC
TTGGCGGCCTTCAGAACGGTGGTCATGCCGATCGCCAGCGAGTTTGCCCCGGATGTGGTGCTGGTGTCAT
CAGGCTTCGATGCCGTGGAGGGCCACCCCACCCCTCTTGGGGGCTACAACCTCTCCGCCAGATGCTTCGG
GTACCTGACGAAGCAGCTGATGGGCCTGGCTGGCGGCCGGATTGTCCTGGCCCTCGAGGGAGGCCACGAC
CTGACCGCCATTTGCGACGCCTCGGAAGCATGTGTTTCTGCCTTGCTGGGAAACGAGCTTGATCCTCTCC
CAGAAAAGGTTTTACAGCAAAGACCCAATGCAAACGCTGTCCGTTCCATGGAGAAAGTCATGGAGATCCA
CAGCAAGTACTGGCGCTGCCTGCAGCGCACAACCTCCACAGCGGGGCGTTCTCTGATCGAGGCTCAGACT
TGCGAGAACGAAGAAGCCGAGACGGTCACCGCCATGGCCTCGCTGTCCGTGGGCGTGAAGCCCGCCGAAA
AGAGACCAGATGAGGAGCCCATGGAAGAGGAGCCGCCCCTGTAGTAATGAACTAGTCCGTAACTTGAAAG
TATTTCGATTTCTTGGCTTTATATATCTTGTGGAAAGGACGACATCCGAGGTACGGTTGCAGCCGC
