>Addgene plasmid #142100 | TFORF2473 | depositor partial sequence | sequence record 278438 | Barcode
CATCCGAGGTACGGTTGCAGCCGC
